Addgene plasmid #28116: PP-HSP90 (3N72)
Purpose: Bacterial expression for structure determination; may not be full ORF
Depositing lab: Cheryl Arrowsmith. Depositing organization: University of Toronto.
Backbone
  Vector backbone: pET15-MHL (Addgene plasmid 26092)
  Backbone manufacturer: SGC
  Backbone size w/o insert (bp): 7737
  Vector type: Bacterial Expression
Growth in bacteria
  Bacterial resistance: Ampicillin, 100 μg/mL
  Growth temperature: 37°C
  Growth strain: DH5alpha
  Copy number: Low Copy
Gene/Insert
  Gene/Insert name: PF07_0029:MAC03H-B04:C212662 (alt names: PDB: 3N72; PF07_0029; putative activator of Hsp90 ATPase, PFC0270w)
  Species: Plasmodium falciparum
  Insert size (bp): 1233
  Entrez Gene: PF07_0029
  Tag / fusion protein: His tag with TEV site (N terminal on backbone)
  Cloning method: Restriction Enzyme; 5′ cloning site Ligation-independent cloning (unknown if destroyed); 3′ cloning site Ligation-independent cloning (unknown if destroyed)
  Sequencing primers: 5′ T7; 3′ T7-term
Terms and licenses: Academic/Nonprofit Terms; Industry Terms: Not Available to Industry
Depositor comments: PDB: 3N72. http://www.thesgc.org/structures/3N72/
How to cite: PP-HSP90 (3N72) was a gift from Cheryl Arrowsmith (Addgene plasmid # 28116 ; http://n2t.net/addgene:28116 ; RRID:Addgene_28116)
