[The description below was written by a language model from this plasmid's Addgene catalogue record.]
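Description:
PP-HSP90 (3N72) is a bacterial expression plasmid built on the pET15-MHL backbone, a pET-family vector from a structural genomics programme, and made to produce recombinant protein for structure determination. It is maintained in E. coli under ampicillin selection and is recorded as low copy. The record lists a backbone of 7737 bp without insert. No feature table is provided, so the origin of replication and the promoter are not stated explicitly. However, the use of T7 and T7-terminator sequencing primers is consistent with the T7 promoter/terminator expression cassette typical of pET vectors, which depends on a host supplying T7 RNA polymerase.

The insert is a 1233 bp fragment from Plasmodium falciparum, introduced by ligation-independent cloning. Its annotation is somewhat inconsistent: the insert name and Entrez Gene field give the locus PF07_0029, while the alternative names also describe a putative activator of Hsp90 ATPase with the identifier PFC0270w. The record does not resolve which protein the clone actually encodes. It also cautions that the insert may not be the complete open reading frame, as is common for constructs trimmed to a crystallisable domain.

The backbone supplies an N-terminal His tag followed by a TEV protease site, which allows immobilised-metal affinity purification of the fusion protein and subsequent removal of the tag. The construct is linked to a deposited crystal structure (PDB entry 3N72), so it is mainly useful for reproducing that protein preparation for crystallographic, biophysical or biochemical studies of the Plasmodium Hsp90 chaperone system.
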