>Addgene plasmid #28116 | PP-HSP90 (3N72) | depositor partial sequence | sequence record 13316 | Author sequence
AATAAACAAAAACCATTATGGATGAGAAAACCAGAAGAAGTTACAAATGAAGAATATGCAAGCTTCTATA
AATCATTAACAAATGATTGGGAAGACCATTTAGCTGTTAAACATTTCTCTGTTGAAGGACAATTAGAATT
TAAAGCCTTATTATTTATACCAAAAAGAGCACCTTTTGATATGTTCGAAAATAGAAAAAAAAGAAATAAT
ATCAAATTATATGTAAGAAGAGTTTTTATTATGGATGATTGTGAAGAAATTATTCCAGAATGGTTAAATT
TTGTTAAGGGTGTTGTCGATTCAGAAGATTTACCACTTAATATTTCAAGAGAATCATTACAACAAAATAA
AATACTTAAGGTTATCAAAAAAAACCTTATCAAAAAATGTTTAGACATGTTCTCAGAATTAGCTGAAAAT
AAGGAAAACTACAAAAAGTTTTATGAACAATTCAGCAAAAACTTAAAGTTGGGTATCCACGAGGATAACG
CAAATCGTACAAAGATCACCGAATTACTCCGATTCCAAACCTCAAAATCAGGAGACGAAATGATCGGATT
AAAAGAATACGTAGACAGAATGAAGGAAAACCAAAAGGATATTTACTATATCACCGGTGAATCCATCAAT
GCTGTTTCTAATTCTCCATTCTTAGAAGCTTTGACCAAAAAAGGATTCGAAGTTATTTATATGGTTGATC
CTATTGATGAATATGCAGTACAACAATTAAAAGATTTTGATGGTAAGAAATTGAAATGTTGTACCAAAGA
AGGTTTAGATATTGATGATTCAGAAGAAGCCAAAAAAGATTTCGAAACCTTGAAAGCTGAATATGAAGGA
TTATGCAAAGTTATTAAAGACGTATTACACGAGAAAGTTGAAAAAGTTGTTGTAGGACAAAGAATTACAG
ATTCTCCATGTGTATTAGTCACATCAGAATTTGGATGGTCCGCAAACATGGAAAGAATTATGAAAGCTCA
AGCATTAAGAGATAATTCCATGACTAGCTATATGTTATCCAAAAAAATTATGGAAATCAATGCTCGTCAC
CCAATTATATCAGCATTAAAACAAAAAGCTGATGCAGATAAATCAGATAAAACCGTTAAAGATTTAATCT
GGTTATTATTTGATACCTCTTTATTAACATCTGGTTTTGCTCTTGAAGAACCAACTACCTTTTCTAAAAG
AATCCACAGAATGATTAAATTAGGTTTATCAATAGATGAAGAA
