>Addgene plasmid #28116 | PP-HSP90 (3N72) | addgene partial sequence | sequence record 34440 | 28116 with T7
AGAAATAATTTTGTTTAACTTTAAGAAGGAGATATACCATGCATCATCATCATCATCACAGCAGCGGCAG
AGAAAACTTGTATTTCCAGGGCAATAAACAAAAACCATTATGGATGAGAAAACCAGAAGAAGTTACAAAT
GAAGAATATGCAAGCTTCTATAAATCATTAACAAATGATTGGGAAGACCATTTAGCTGTTAAACATTTCT
CTGTTGAAGGACAATTAGAATTTAAAGCCTTATTATTTATACCAAAAAGAGCACCTTTTGATATGTTCGA
AAATAGAAAAAAAAGAAATAATATCAAATTATATGTAAGAAGAGTTTTTATTATGGATGATTGTGAAGAA
ATTATTCCAGAATGGTTAAATTTTGTTAAGGGTGTTGTCGATTCAGAAGATTTACCACTTAATATTTCAA
GAGAATCATTACAACAAAATAAAATACTTAAGGTTATCAAAAAAAACCTTATCAAAAAATGTTTAGACAT
GTTCTCAGAATTAGCTGAAAATAAGGAAAACTACAAAAAGTTTTATGAACAATTCAGCAAAAACTTAAAG
TTGGGTATCCACGAGGATAACGCAAATCGTACAAAGATCACCGAATTACTCCGATTCCAAACCTCAAAAT
CAGGAGACGAAATGATCGGATTAAAAGAATACGTAGACAGAATGAAGGAAAACCAAAAGGATATTTACTA
TATCACCGGTGAATCCATCAATGCTGTTTCTAATTCTCCATTCTTAGAAGCTTTGACCAAAAAAGGATTC
GAAGTTATTTATATGGTTGAT
